Addgene plasmid #116582: pHAGE-PIK3CG-R544*
Purpose: Lentiviral expression of PIK3CG R544*
Depositing lab: Gordon Mills & Kenneth Scott. Depositing organization: Baylor College of Medicine. Publication: Systematic Functional Annotation of Somatic Mutations in Cancer. Ng PK, Li J, Jeong KJ, Shao S, Chen H, Tsang YH, Sengupta S, Wang Z, Bhavana VH, Tran R, Soewito S, Minussi DC, Moreno D, Kong K, Dogruluk T, Lu H, Gao J, Tokheim C, Zhou DC, Johnson AM, Zeng J, Ip CKM, Ju Z, Wester M, Yu S, Li Y, Vellano CP, Schultz N, Karchin R, Ding L, Lu Y, Cheung LWT, Chen K, Shaw KR, Meric-Bernstam F, Scott KL, Yi S, Sahni N, Liang H, Mills GB. Cancer Cell. 2018 Mar 12;33(3):450-462.e10. doi: 10.1016/j.ccell.2018.01.021. PubMed 29533785.
Backbone
  Vector backbone: pHAGE
  Vector type: Lentiviral
Growth in bacteria
  Bacterial resistance: Ampicillin, 100 μg/mL
  Growth temperature: 37°C
  Growth strain: Stbl3
  Copy number: High Copy
Gene/Insert
  Gene/Insert name: PIK3CG
  Species: H. sapiens (human)
  Mutation: R544*
  Entrez Gene: PIK3CG (a.k.a. IMD97, PI3CG, PI3K, PI3Kgamma, PIK3, p110gamma, p120-PI3K)
  Cloning method: Gateway Cloning
Terms and licenses: Academic/Nonprofit Terms; Industry Terms: Not Available to Industry
How to cite: pHAGE-PIK3CG-R544* was a gift from Gordon Mills & Kenneth Scott (Addgene plasmid # 116582 ; http://n2t.net/addgene:116582 ; RRID:Addgene_116582)
