[The description below was written by a language model from this plasmid's Addgene catalogue record and pLannotate feature annotations shown in this document.]
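Description:
pHAGE-PIK3CG-R544* is an HIV-1-derived lentiviral expression plasmid built on the pHAGE backbone. It carries a human PIK3CG open reading frame with the nonsense mutation R544*. PIK3CG encodes the p110γ catalytic subunit of class I PI3K, which converts PtdIns(4,5)P2 to PIP3 downstream of G-protein coupled receptors. The plasmid is maintained in E. coli through a high-copy ColE1/pUC-type origin and a β-lactamase gene for ampicillin selection. The recorded growth strain is Stbl3, a strain commonly chosen to limit recombination between LTR repeats.

The transfer cassette has the usual lentiviral cis elements: a truncated 5' LTR, the Ψ packaging signal with a gag fragment, the RRE for Rev-dependent RNA export, a cPPT/CTS, and a self-inactivating ΔU3 3' LTR. Within the cassette, the EF-1α promoter drives the PIK3CG insert, which is flanked by attB1 and attB2 sites left by Gateway recombination. Downstream are a V5 epitope tag sequence, an EMCV IRES, a puromycin N-acetyltransferase gene and a WPRE. The IRES places puromycin resistance on the same transcript as the insert, so transduced mammalian cells can be selected, and the WPRE boosts transcript expression.

The annotation tool matched the full-length PIK3CG coding region. However, the premature stop at codon 544 should truncate the protein well before the C-terminal kinase region, and the downstream V5 tag would not be expected to be translated onto it. The construct belongs to a collection made for systematic functional annotation of somatic cancer mutations, and it serves for stable expression of this variant in mammalian cells.
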