Features (pLannotate 1.2.2; 30 found; start..end, strand, type, name):
    118..235     +  misc_feature   cPPT/CTS: central polypurine tract and central termination sequence of HIV-1
    283..1461    +  promoter       EF-1α promoter: strong constitutive promoter for human elongation factor EF-1α
   1482..1502    +  protein_bind   attB1: mutant version of attB; core recombination site for the Gateway® BP reaction BP Clonase™
   1508..4813    +  CDS            PIK3CG: PK3CG_HUMAN - Experimental evidence at protein level: Swiss-Prot protein existence level 1. Phosphoinositide-3-kinase (PI3K) that phosphorylates PtdIns(4,5)P2 (Phosphatidylinositol 4,5-bisphosphate) to generate phosphatidylinositol 3,4,5-trisphosphate (PIP3). PIP3 plays a key role by recruiting PH domain-containing proteins to the membrane, including AKT1 and PDPK1, activating signaling cascades involved in cell growth, survival, proliferation, motility and morphology. Links G-protein coupled receptor activation to PIP3 production. Involved in immune, inflammatory and allergic responses. Modul
   4818..4842    -  protein_bind   attB2: mutant version of attB; recombination site for the Gateway® BP reaction BP Clonase™
   4850..4868    +  promoter       T3 promoter: promoter for bacteriophage T3 RNA polymerase
   4894..4912    -  promoter       T7 promoter: promoter for bacteriophage T7 RNA polymerase
   4918..4936    -  protein_bind   attB4 (fragment): mutant version of attB; core recombination site for the Gateway® BP reaction BP Clonase™
   4992..5033    +  CDS            V5 tag: epitope tag from simian virus 5
   5159..5621    +  misc_feature   IRES: internal ribosome entry site (IRES) of the encephalomyocarditis virus (EMCV)
   5635..6232    +  CDS            PuroR (fragment): puromycin N-acetyltransferase; pac from Streptomyces; confers resistance to puromycin
   6248..6836    +  misc_feature   WPRE: woodchuck hepatitis virus posttranscriptional regulatory element
   6844..6909    +  CDS            nef (fragment): NEF_HV1Z2 - Experimental evidence at protein level: Swiss-Prot protein existence level 1. Extracellular Nef protein targets CD4(+) T-lymphocytes for apoptosis by interacting with CXCR4 surface receptors. From Human immunodeficiency virus type 1 group M subtype D (isolate Z2/CDC-Z34) (HIV-1).
   6911..7144    +  LTR            3' LTR (ΔU3): self-inactivating 3' long terminal repeat (LTR) from HIV-1
   7349..7453    +  promoter       AmpR promoter: bla
   7454..8314    +  CDS            AmpR: β-lactamase; bla; confers resistance to ampicillin, carbenicillin, and related antibiotics
   8485..9073    +  rep_origin     ori: high-copy-number ColE1/pMB1/pBR322/pUC origin of replication
   9256..9310    +  CDS            lacI (fragment): lac repressor; lacI; The lac repressor binds to the lac operator to inhibit transcription in E. coli. This inhibition can be relieved by adding lactose or isopropyl-β-D-thiogalactopyranoside (IPTG).
   9316..9409    +  rep_origin     SV40 ori (fragment): SV40 origin of replication
   9434..9471    +  CDS            lacI (fragment): lac repressor; lacI; The lac repressor binds to the lac operator to inhibit transcription in E. coli. This inhibition can be relieved by adding lactose or isopropyl-β-D-thiogalactopyranoside (IPTG).
   9484..9505    +  protein_bind   CAP binding site: CAP binding activates transcription in the presence of cAMP. E. coli catabolite activator protein
   9520..9550    +  promoter       lac promoter: promoter for the E. coli lac operon
   9554..9576    +  protein_bind   lac operator (fragment): The lac repressor binds to the lac operator to inhibit transcription in E. coli. This inhibition can be relieved by adding lactose or isopropyl-β-D-thiogalactopyranoside (IPTG). lac repressor encoded by lacI
   9608..9691    +  polyA_signal   SV40 poly(A) signal (fragment): SV40 polyadenylation signal
   9858..10187   +  CDS            nef (fragment): NEF_HV1BR - Experimental evidence at protein level: Swiss-Prot protein existence level 1. Extracellular Nef protein targets CD4(+) T-lymphocytes for apoptosis by interacting with CXCR4 surface receptors (PubMed:14990729). From Human immunodeficiency virus type 1 group M subtype B (isolate BRU/LAI) (HIV-1).
  10235..10492   +  LTR            5' LTR (truncated): truncated 5' long terminal repeat (LTR) from HIV-1
  10539..10664   +  misc_feature   HIV-1 Ψ: packaging signal of human immunodeficiency virus type 1
  10648..10986   +  CDS            HIV-1 gag (fragment): gag protein from human immunodeficiency virus 1; gag
  11161..11394   +  misc_feature   RRE: The Rev response element (RRE) of HIV-1 allows for Rev-dependent mRNA export from the nucleus to the cytoplasm.
  11771..73      +  CDS            Rev (fragment) (across the origin): human immunodeficiency virus 1 (HIV-1) Rev protein; rev; enhances nuclear export of unspliced and incompletely spliced viral mRNAs
>Addgene plasmid #116582 | pHAGE-PIK3CG-R544* | addgene full sequence | sequence record 237730 | Addgene NGS Result
ACAGGCCCGAAGGAATAGAAGAAGAAGGTGGAGAGAGAGACAGAGACAGATCCATTCGATTAGTGAACGG
ATCTCGACGGTATCGCCGAATTCACAAATGGCAGTATTCATCCACAATTTTAAAAGAAAAGGGGGGATTG
GGGGGTACAGTGCAGGGGAAAGAATAGTAGACATAATAGCAACAGACATACAAACTAAAGAATTACAAAA
ACAAATTACAAAAATTCAAAATTTTCGGGTTTATTACAGGGACAGCAGAGATCCAGTTTGGACTAGTCGT
GAGGCTCCGGTGCCCGTCAGTGGGCAGAGCGCACATCGCCCACAGTCCCCGAGAAGTTGGGGGGAGGGGT
CGGCAATTGAACCGGTGCCTAGAGAAGGTGGCGCGGGGTAAACTGGGAAAGTGATGTCGTGTACTGGCTC
CGCCTTTTTCCCGAGGGTGGGGGAGAACCGTATATAAGTGCAGTAGTCGCCGTGAACGTTCTTTTTCGCA
ACGGGTTTGCCGCCAGAACACAGGTAAGTGCCGTGTGTGGTTCCCGCGGGCCTGGCCTCTTTACGGGTTA
TGGCCCTTGCGTGCCTTGAATTACTTCCACCTGGCTGCAGTACGTGATTCTTGATCCCGAGCTTCGGGTT
GGAAGTGGGTGGGAGAGTTCGAGGCCTTGCGCTTAAGGAGCCCCTTCGCCTCGTGCTTGAGTTGAGGCCT
GGCCTGGGCGCTGGGGCCGCCGCGTGCGAATCTGGTGGCACCTTCGCGCCTGTCTCGCTGCTTTCGATAA
GTCTCTAGCCATTTAAAATTTTTGATGACCTGCTGCGACGCTTTTTTTCTGGCAAGATAGTCTTGTAAAT
GCGGGCCAAGATCTGCACACTGGTATTTCGGTTTTTGGGGCCGCGGGCGGCGACGGGGCCCGTGCGTCCC
AGCGCACATGTTCGGCGAGGCGGGGCCTGCGAGCGCGGCCACCGAGAATCGGACGGGGGTAGTCTCAAGC
TGGCCGGCCTGCTCTGGTGCCTGGCCTCGCGCCGCCGTGTATCGCCCCGCCCTGGGCGGCAAGGCTGGCC
CGGTCGGCACCAGTTGCGTGAGCGGAAAGATGGCCGCTTCCCGGCCCTGCTGCAGGGAGCTCAAAATGGA
GGACGCGGCGCTCGGGAGAGCGGGCGGGTGAGTCACCCACACAAAGGAAAAGGGCCTTTCCGTCCTCAGC
CGTCGCTTCATGTGACTCCACGGAGTACCGGGCGCCGTCCAGGCACCTCGATTAGTTCTCGAGCTTTTGG
AGTACGTCGTCTTTAGGTTGGGGGGAGGGGTTTTATGCGATGGAGTTTCCCCACACTGAGTGGGTGGAGA
CTGAAGTTAGGCCAGCTTGGCACTTGATGTAATTCTCCTTGGAATTTGCCCTTTTTGAGTTTGGATCTTG
GTTCATTCTCAAGCCTCAGACAGTGGTTCAAAGTTTTTTTCTTCCATTTCAGGTGTCGTGAAGCGGCCCT
GCAGATATCAACAAGTTTGTACAAAAAAGCAGGCACCATGGAGCTGGAGAACTATAAACAGCCCGTGGTG
CTGAGAGAGGACAACTGCCGAAGGCGCCGGAGGATGAAGCCGCGCAGTGCTGCGGCCAGCCTGTCCTCCA
TGGAGCTCATCCCCATCGAGTTCGTGCTGCCCACCAGCCAGCGCAAATGCAAGAGCCCCGAAACGGCGCT
GCTGCACGTGGCCGGCCACGGCAACGTGGAGCAGATGAAGGCCCAGGTGTGGCTGCGAGCGCTGGAGACC
AGCGTGGCGGCGGACTTCTACCACCGGCTGGGACCGCATCACTTCCTCCTGCTCTATCAGAAGAAGGGGC
AGTGGTACGAGATCTACGACAAGTACCAGGTGGTGCAGACTCTGGACTGCCTGCGCTACTGGAAGGCCAC
GCACCGGAGCCCGGGCCAGATCCACCTGGTGCAGCGGCACCCGCCCTCCGAGGAGTCCCAAGCCTTCCAG
CGGCAGCTCACGGCGCTGATTGGCTATGACGTCACTGACGTCAGCAACGTGCACGACGATGAGCTGGAGT
TCACGCGCCGTGGCTTGGTGACCCCGCGCATGGCGGAGGTGGCCAGCCGCGACCCCAAGCTCTACGCCAT
GCACCCGTGGGTGACGTCCAAGCCCCTCCCGGAGTACCTGTGGAAGAAGATTGCCAACAACTGCATCTTC
ATCGTCATTCACCGCAGCACCACCAGCCAGACCATTAAGGTCTCACCCGACGACACCCCCGGCGCCATCC
TGCAGAGCTTCTTCACCAAGATGGCCAAGAAGAAATCTCTGATGGATATTCCCGAAAGCCAAAGCGAACA
GGATTTTGTGCTGCGCGTCTGTGGCCGGGATGAGTACCTGGTGGGCGAAACGCCCATCAAAAACTTCCAG
TGGGTGAGGCACTGCCTCAAGAACGGAGAAGAGATTCACGTGGTACTGGACACGCCTCCAGACCCGGCCC
TAGACGAGGTGAGGAAGGAAGAGTGGCCGCTGGTGGATGACTGCACGGGAGTCACCGGCTACCATGAGCA
GCTTACCATCCACGGCAAGGACCACGAGAGTGTGTTCACCGTGTCCCTGTGGGACTGCGACCGCAAGTTC
AGGGTCAAGATCAGAGGCATTGATATCCCCGTCCTGCCTCGGAACACCGACCTCACAGTTTTTGTAGAGG
CAAACATCCAGCATGGGCAACAAGTCCTTTGCCAAAGGAGAACCAGCCCCAAACCCTTCACAGAGGAGGT
GCTGTGGAATGTGTGGCTTGAGTTCAGTATCAAAATCAAAGACTTGCCCAAAGGGGCTCTACTGAACCTC
CAGATCTACTGCGGTAAAGCTCCAGCACTGTCCAGCAAGGCCTCTGCAGAGTCCCCCAGTTCTGAGTCCA
AGGGCAAAGTTCAGCTTCTCTATTATGTGAACCTGCTGCTGATAGACCACCGTTTCCTCCTGCGCCGTGG
AGAATACGTCCTCCACATGTGGCAGATATCTGGGAAGGGAGAAGACCAAGGAAGCTTCAATGCTGACAAA
CTCACGTCTGCAACTAACCCAGACAAGGAGAACTCAATGTCCATCTCCATTCTTCTGGACAATTACTGCC
ACCCGATAGCCCTGCCTAAGCATCAGCCCACCCCTGACCCGGAAGGGGACCGGGTTTGAGCAGAAATGCC
CAACCAGCTTCGCAAGCAATTGGAGGCGATCATAGCCACTGATCCACTTAACCCTCTCACAGCAGAGGAC
AAAGAATTGCTCTGGCATTTTAGATACGAAAGCCTTAAGCACCCAAAAGCATATCCTAAGCTATTTAGTT
CAGTGAAATGGGGACAGCAAGAAATTGTGGCCAAAACATACCAATTGTTGGCCAGAAGGGAAGTCTGGGA
TCAAAGTGCTTTGGATGTTGGGTTAACAATGCAGCTCCTGGACTGCAACTTCTCAGATGAAAATGTAAGA
GCCATTGCAGTTCAGAAACTGGAGAGCTTGGAGGACGATGATGTTCTGCATTACCTTCTACAATTGGTCC
AGGCTGTGAAATTTGAACCATACCATGATAGCGCCCTTGCCAGATTTCTGCTGAAGCGTGGTTTAAGAAA
CAAAAGAATTGGTCACTTTTTGTTTTGGTTCTTGAGAAGTGAGATAGCCCAGTCCAGACACTATCAGCAG
AGGTTCGCTGTGATTCTGGAAGCCTATCTGAGGGGCTGTGGCACAGCCATGCTGCACGACTTTACCCAAC
AAGTCCAAGTAATCGAGATGTTACAAAAAGTCACCCTTGATATTAAATCGCTCTCTGCTGAAAAGTATGA
CGTCAGTTCCCAAGTTATTTCACAACTTAAACAAAAGCTTGAAAACCTGCAGAATTCTCAACTCCCCGAA
AGCTTTAGAGTTCCATATGATCCTGGACTGAAAGCAGGAGCGCTGGCAATTGAAAAATGTAAAGTAATGG
CCTCCAAGAAAAAACCACTATGGCTTGAGTTTAAATGTGCCGATCCTACAGCCCTATCAAATGAAACAAT
TGGAATTATCTTTAAACATGGTGATGATCTGCGCCAAGACATGCTTATTTTACAGATTCTACGAATCATG
GAGTCTATTTGGGAGACTGAATCTTTGGATCTATGCCTCCTGCCATATGGTTGCATTTCAACTGGTGACA
AAATAGGAATGATCGAGATTGTGAAAGACGCCACGACAATTGCCAAAATTCAGCAAAGCACAGTGGGCAA
CACGGGAGCATTTAAAGATGAAGTCCTGAATCACTGGCTCAAAGAAAAATCCCCTACTGAAGAAAAGTTT
CAGGCAGCAGTGGAGAGATTTGTTTATTCCTGTGCAGGCTACTGTGTGGCAACCTTTGTTCTTGGAATAG
GCGACAGACACAATGACAATATTATGATCACCGAGACAGGAAACCTATTTCATATTGACTTCGGGCACAT
TCTTGGGAATTACAAAAGTTTCCTGGGCATTAATAAAGAGAGAGTGCCATTTGTGCTAACCCCTGACTTC
CTCTTTGTGATGGGAACTTCTGGAAAGAAGACAAGCCCACACTTCCAGAAATTTCAGGACATCTGTGTTA
AGGCTTATCTAGCCCTTCGTCATCACACAAACCTACTGATCATCCTGTTCTCCATGATGCTGATGACAGG
AATGCCCCAGTTAACAAGCAAAGAAGACATTGAATATATCCGGGATGCCCTCACAGTGGGGAAAAATGAG
GAGGATGCTAAAAAGTATTTTCTTGATCAGATCGAAGTTTGCAGAGACAAAGGATGGACTGTGCAGTTTA
ATTGGTTTCTACATCTTGTTCTTGGCATCAAACAAGGAGAGAAACATTCAGCCTAGAACCCAGCTTTCTT
GTACAAAGTGGTGATATCCAATTAACCCTCACTAAAGGGATAAGAAAGTGAAATGTAAATTGCCCTATAG
TGAGTCGTATTACCACCCAACTTTTCTATACAAAGTGGTTGATATCCAGCACAGTGGCGGCCGCTCGAGT
CTAGAGGGCCCGCGGTTCGAAGGTAAGCCTATCCCTAACCCTCTCCTCGGTCTCGATTCTACGCGTACCG
GTTAGTAATGAGATCCCTCCCCCCCCCNTAACGTTACTGGCCGAAGCCGCTTGGAATAAGGCCGGTGTGC
GTTTGTCTATATGTTATTTTCCACCATATTGCCGTCTTTTGGCAATGTGAGGGCCCGGAAACCTGGCCCT
GTCTTCTTGACGAGCATTCCTAGGGGTCTTTCCCCTCTCGCCAAAGGAATGCAAGGTCTGTTGAATGTCG
TGAAGGAAGCAGTTCCTCTGGAAGCTTCTTGAAGACAAACAACGTCTGTAGCGACCCTTTGCAGGCAGCG
GAACCCCCCACCTGGCGACAGGTGCCTCTGCGGCCAAAAGCCACGTGTATAAGATACACCTGCAAAGGCG
GCACAACCCCAGTGCCACGTTGTGAGTTGGATAGTTGTGGAAAGAGTCAAATGGCTCTCCTCAAGCGTAT
TCAACAAGGGGCTGAAGGATGCCCAGAAGGTACCCCATTGTATGGGATCTGATCTGGGGCCTCGGTGCAC
ATGCTTTACATGTGTTTAGTCGAGGTTAAAAAAACGTCTAGGCCCCCCGAACCACGGGGACGTGGTTTTC
CTTTGAAAAACACGATGATAATATGGCCACACATATGACCGAGTACAAGCCCACGGTGCGCCTCGCCACC
CGCGACGACGTCCCCAGGGCCGTACGCACCCTCGCCGCCGCGTTCGCCGACTACCCCGCCACGCGCCACA
CCGTCGATCCGGACCGCCACATCGAGCGGGTCACCGAGCTGCAAGAACTCTTCCTCACGCGCGTCGGGCT
CGACATCGGCAAGGTGTGGGTCGCGGACGACGGCGCCGCGGTGGCGGTCTGGACCACGCCGGAGAGCGTC
GAAGCGGGGGCGGTGTTCGCCGAGATCGGCCCGCGCATGGCCGAGTTGAGCGGTTCCCGGCTGGCCGCGC
AGCAACAGATGGAAGGCCTCCTGGCGCCGCACCGGCCCAAGGAGCCCGCGTGGTTCCTGGCCACCGTCGG
CGTCTCGCCCGACCACCAGGGCAAGGGTCTGGGCAGCGCCGTCGTGCTCCCCGGAGTGGAGGCGGCCGAG
CGCGCCGGGGTGCCCGCCTTCCTGGAGACCTCCGCGCCCCGCAACCTCCCCTTCTACGAGCGGCTCGGCT
TCACCGTCACCGCCGACGTCGAGGTGCCCGAAGGACCGCGCACCTGGTGCATGACCCGCAAGCCCGGTGC
CTAAATCGATAGATCCTAATCAACCTCTGGATTACAAAATTTGTGAAAGATTGACTGGTATTCTTAACTA
TGTTGCTCCTTTTACGCTATGTGGATACGCTGCTTTAATGCCTTTGTATCATGCTATTGCTTCCCGTATG
GCTTTCATTTTCTCCTCCTTGTATAAATCCTGGTTGCTGTCTCTTTATGAGGAGTTGTGGCCCGTTGTCA
GGCAACGTGGCGTGGTGTGCACTGTGTTTGCTGACGCAACCCCCACTGGTTGGGGCATTGCCACCACCTG
TCAGCTCCTTTCCGGGACTTTCGCTTTCCCCCTCCCTATTGCCACGGCGGAACTCATCGCCGCCTGCCTT
GCCCGCTGCTGGACAGGGGCTCGGCTGTTGGGCACTGACAATTCCGTGGTGTTGTCGGGGAAATCATCGT
CCTTTCCTTGGCTGCTCGCCTGTGTTGCCACCTGGATTCTGCGCGGGACGTCCTTCTGCTACGTCCCTTC
GGCCCTCAATCCAGCGGACCTTCCTTCCCGCGGCCTGCTGCCGGCTCTGCGGCCTCTTCCGCGTCTTCGC
CTTCGCCCTCAGACGAGTCGGATCTCCCTTTGGGCCGCCTCCCCGCCTGAGATCCTTTAAGACCAATGAC
TTACAAGGCAGCTGTAGATCTTAGCCACTTTTTAAAAGAAAAGGGGGGACTGGAAGGGCTAATTCACTCC
CAACGAAGACAAGATCTGCTTTTTGCTTGTACTGGGTCTCTCTGGTTAGACCAGATCTGAGCCTGGGAGC
TCTCTGGCTAACTAGGGAACCCACTGCTTAAGCCTCAATAAAGCTTGCCTTGAGTGCTTCAAGTAGTGTG
TGCCCGTCTGTTGTGTGACTCTGGTAACTAGAGATCCCTCAGACCCTTTTAGTCAGTGTGGAAAATCTCT
AGCAGTAGTAGTTCATGTCATCTTATTATTCAGTATTTATAACTTGCAAAGAAATGAATATCAGAGAGTG
AGAGGCCCGGGTTAATTAAGGAAAGGGCTAGATCATTCTTGAAGACGAAAGGGCCTCGTGATACGCCTAT
TTTTATAGGTTAATGTCATGATAATAATGGTTTCTTAGACGTCAGGTGGCACTTTTCGGGGAAATGTGCG
CGGAACCCCTATTTGTTTATTTTTCTAAATACATTCAAATATGTATCCGCTCATGAGACAATAACCCTGA
TAAATGCTTCAATAATATTGAAAAAGGAAGAGTATGAGTATTCAACATTTCCGTGTCGCCCTTATTCCCT
TTTTTGCGGCATTTTGCCTTCCTGTTTTTGCTCACCCAGAAACGCTGGTGAAAGTAAAAGATGCTGAAGA
TCAGTTGGGTGCACGAGTGGGTTACATCGAACTGGATCTCAACAGCGGTAAGATCCTTGAGAGTTTTCGC
CCCGAAGAACGTTTTCCAATGATGAGCACTTTTAAAGTTCTGCTATGTGGCGCGGTATTATCCCGTGTTG
ACGCCGGGCAAGAGCAACTCGGTCGCCGCATACACTATTCTCAGAATGACTTGGTTGAGTACTCACCAGT
CACAGAAAAGCATCTTACGGATGGCATGACAGTAAGAGAATTATGCAGTGCTGCCATAACCATGAGTGAT
AACACTGCGGCCAACTTACTTCTGACAACGATCGGAGGACCGAAGGAGCTAACCGCTTTTTTGCACAACA
TGGGGGATCATGTAACTCGCCTTGATCGTTGGGAACCGGAGCTGAATGAAGCCATACCAAACGACGAGCG
TGACACCACGATGCCTGTAGCAATGGCAACAACGTTGCGCAAACTATTAACTGGCGAACTACTTACTCTA
GCTTCCCGGCAACAATTAATAGACTGGATGGAGGCGGATAAAGTTGCAGGACCACTTCTGCGCTCGGCCC
TTCCGGCTGGCTGGTTTATTGCTGATAAATCTGGAGCCGGTGAGCGTGGGTCTCGCGGTATCATTGCAGC
ACTGGGGCCAGATGGTAAGCCCTCCCGTATCGTAGTTATCTACACGACGGGGAGTCAGGCAACTATGGAT
GAACGAAATAGACAGATCGCTGAGATAGGTGCCTCACTGATTAAGCATTGGTAACTGTCAGACCAAGTTT
ACTCATATATACTTTAGATTGATTTAAAACTTCATTTTTAATTTAAAAGGATCTAGGTGAAGATCCTTTT
TGATAATCTCATGACCAAAATCCCTTAACGTGAGTTTTCGTTCCACTGAGCGTCAGACCCCGTAGAAAAG
ATCAAAGGATCTTCTTGAGATCCTTTTTTTCTGCGCGTAATCTGCTGCTTGCAAACAAAAAAACCACCGC
TACCAGCGGTGGTTTGTTTGCCGGATCAAGAGCTACCAACTCTTTTTCCGAAGGTAACTGGCTTCAGCAG
AGCGCAGATACCAAATACTGTTCTTCTAGTGTAGCCGTAGTTAGGCCACCACTTCAAGAACTCTGTAGCA
CCGCCTACATACCTCGCTCTGCTAATCCTGTTACCAGTGGCTGCTGCCAGTGGCGATAAGTCGTGTCTTA
CCGGGTTGGACTCAAGACGATAGTTACCGGATAAGGCGCAGCGGTCGGGCTGAACGGGGGGTTCGTGCAC
ACAGCCCAGCTTGGAGCGAACGACCTACACCGAACTGAGATACCTACAGCGTGAGCTATGAGAAAGCGCC
ACGCTTCCCGAAGGGAGAAAGGCGGACAGGTATCCGGTAAGCGGCAGGGTCGGAACAGGAGAGCGCACGA
GGGAGCTTCCAGGGGGAAACGCCTGGTATCTTTATAGTCCTGTCGGGTTTCGCCACCTCTGACTTGAGCG
TCGATTTTTGTGATGCTCGTCAGGGGGGCGGAGCCTATGGAAAAACGCCAGCAACGCGGCCTTTTTACGG
TTCCTGGCCTTTTGCTGGCCTTTTGCTCACATGTTCTTTCCTGCGTTATCCCCTGATTCTGTGGATAACC
GTATTACCGCCTTTGAGTGAGCTGATACCGCTCGCCGCAGCCGAACGACCGAGCGCAGCGAGTCAGTGAG
CGAGGAAGCGGAAGAGCGCCCAATACGCAAACCGCCTCTCCCCGCGCGTTGGCCGATTCATTAATGCAGC
AAGCTCATGGCTGACTAATTTTTTTTATTTATGCAGAGGCCGAGGCCGCCTCGGCCTCTGAGCTATTCCA
GAAGTAGTGAGGAGGCTTTTTTGGAGGCCTAGGCTTTTGCAAAAAGCTCCCCGTGGCACGACAGGTTTCC
CGACTGGAAAGCGGGCAGTGAGCGCAACGCAATTAATGTGAGTTAGCTCACTCATTAGGCACCCCAGGCT
TTACACTTTATGCTTCCGGCTCGTATGTTGTGTGGAATTGTGAGCGGATAACAATTTCACACAGGAAACA
GCTATGACATGATTACGAATTTCACAAATAAAGCATTTTTTTCACTGCATTCTAGTTGTGGTTTGTCCAA
ACTCATCAATGTATCTTATCATGTCTGGATCAACTGGATAACTCAAGCTAACCAAAATCATCCCAAACTT
CCCACCCCATACCCTATTACCACTGCCAATTACCTGTGGTTTCATTTACTCTAAACCTGTGATTCCTCTG
AATTATTTTCATTTTAAAGAAATTGTATTTGTTAAATATGTACTACAAACTTAGTAGTTGGAAGGGCTAA
TTCACTCCCAAAGAAGACAAGATATCCTTGATCTGTGGATCTACCACACACAAGGCTACTTCCCTGATTA
GCAGAACTACACACCAGGGCCAGGGGTCAGATATCCACTGACCTTTGGATGGTGCTACAAGCTAGTACCA
GTTGAGCCAGATAAGGTAGAAGAGGCCAATAAAGGAGAGAACACCAGCTTGTTACACCCTGTGAGCCTGC
ATGGGATGGATGACCCGGAGAGAGAAGTGTTAGAGTGGAGGTTTGACAGCCGCCTAGCATTTCATCACGT
GGCCCGAGAGCTGCATCCGGAGTACTTCAAGAACTGCTGATATCGAGCTTGCTACAAGGGACTTTCCGCT
GGGGACTTTCCAGGGAGGCGTGGCCTGGGCGGGACTGGGGAGTGGCGAGCCCTCAGATCCTGCATATAAG
CAGCTGCTTTTTGCCTGTACTGGGTCTCTCTGGTTAGACCAGATCTGAGCCTGGGAGCTCTCTGGCTAAC
TAGGGAACCCACTGCTTAAGCCTCAATAAAGCTTGCCTTGAGTGCTTCAAGTAGTGTGTGCCCGTCTGTT
GTGTGACTCTGGTAACTAGAGATCCCTCAGACCCTTTTAGTCAGTGTGGAAAATCTCTAGCAGTGGCGCC
CGAACAGGGACTTGAAAGCGAAAGGGAAACCAGAGGAGCTCTCTCGACGCAGGACTCGGCTTGCTGAAGC
GCGCACGGCAAGAGGCGAGGGGCGGCGACTGGTGAGTACGCCAAAAATTTTGACTAGCGGAGGCTAGAAG
GAGAGAGATGGGTGCGAGAGCGTCAGTATTAAGCGGGGGAGAATTAGATCGCGATGGGAAAAAATTCGGT
TAAGGCCAGGGGGAAAGAAAAAATATAAATTAAAACATATAGTATGGGCAAGCAGGGAGCTAGAACGATT
CGCAGTTAATCCTGGCCTGTTAGAAACATCAGAAGGCTGTAGACAAATACTGGGACAGCTACAACCATCC
CTTCAGACAGGATCAGAAGAACTTAGATCATTATATAATACAGTAGCAACCCTCTATTGTGTGCATCAAA
GGATAGAGATAAAAGACACCAAGGAAGCTTTAGACAAGATAGAGGAAGAGCAAAACAAAAGTAAGACCAC
CGCACAGCAAGCGGCCGGCCGCTGATCTTCAGACCTGGAGGAGGAGATATGAGGGACAATTGGAGAAGTG
AATTATATAAATATAAAGTAGTAAAAATTGAACCATTAGGAGTAGCACCCACCAAGGCAAAGAGAAGAGT
GGTGCAGAGAGAAAAAAGAGCAGTGGGAATAGGAGCTTTGTTCCTTGGGTTCTTGGGAGCAGCAGGAAGC
ACTATGGGCGCAGCGTCAATGACGCTGACGGTACAGGCCAGACAATTATTGTCTGGTATAGTGCAGCAGC
AGAACAATTTGCTGAGGGCTATTGAGGCGCAACAGCATCTGTTGCAACTCACAGTCTGGGGCATCAAGCA
GCTCCAGGCAAGAATCCTGGCTGTGGAAAGATACCTAAAGGATCAACAGCTCCTGGGGATTTGGGGTTGC
TCTGGAAAACTCATTTGCACCACTGCTGTGCCTTGGAATGCTAGTTGGAGTAATAAATCTCTGGAACAGA
TTTGGAATCACACGACCTGGATGGAGTGGGACAGAGAAATTAACAATTACACAAGCTTAATACACTCCTT
AATTGAAGAATCGCAAAACCAGCAAGAAAAGAATGAACAAGAATTATTGGAATTAGATAAATGGGCAAGT
TTGTGGAATTGGTTTAACATAACAAATTGGCTGTGGTATATAAAATTATTCATAATGATAGTAGGAGGCT
TGGTAGGTTTAAGAATAGTTTTTGCTGTACTTTCTATAGTGAATAGAGTTAGGCAGGGATATTCACCATT
ATCGTTTCAGACCCACCTCCCAACCCCGAGGGGACCCG
