>Addgene plasmid #116582 | pHAGE-PIK3CG-R544* | depositor partial sequence | sequence record 219457 | insert
ATGGAGCTGGAGAACTATAAACAGCCCGTGGTGCTGAGAGAGGACAACTGCCGAAGGCGCCGGAGGATGA
AGCCGCGCAGTGCTGCGGCCAGCCTGTCCTCCATGGAGCTCATCCCCATCGAGTTCGTGCTGCCCACCAG
CCAGCGCAAATGCAAGAGCCCCGAAACGGCGCTGCTGCACGTGGCCGGCCACGGCAACGTGGAGCAGATG
AAGGCCCAGGTGTGGCTGCGAGCGCTGGAGACCAGCGTGGCGGCGGACTTCTACCACCGGCTGGGACCGC
ATCACTTCCTCCTGCTCTATCAGAAGAAGGGGCAGTGGTACGAGATCTACGACAAGTACCAGGTGGTGCA
GACTCTGGACTGCCTGCGCTACTGGAAGGCCACGCACCGGAGCCCGGGCCAGATCCACCTGGTGCAGCGG
CACCCGCCCTCCGAGGAGTCCCAAGCCTTCCAGCGGCAGCTCACGGCGCTGATTGGCTATGACGTCACTG
ACGTCAGCAACGTGCACGACGATGAGCTGGAGTTCACGCGCCGTGGCTTGGTGACCCCGCGCATGGCGGA
GGTGGCCAGCCGCGACCCCAAGCTCTACGCCATGCACCCGTGGGTGACGTCCAAGCCCCTCCCGGAGTAC
CTGTGGAAGAAGATTGCCAACAACTGCATCTTCATCGTCATTCACCGCAGCACCACCAGCCAGACCATTA
AGGTCTCACCCGACGACACCCCCGGCGCCATCCTGCAGAGCTTCTTCACCAAGATGGCCAAGAAGAAATC
TCTGATGGATATTCCCGAAAGCCAAAGCGAACAGGATTTTGTGCTGCGCGTCTGTGGCCGGGATGAGTAC
CTGGTGGGCGAAACGCCCATCAAAAACTTCCAGTGGGTGAGGCACTGCCTCAAGAACGGAGAAGAGATTC
ACGTGGTACTGGACACGCCTCCAGACCCGGCCCTAGACGAGGTGAGGAAGGAAGAGTGGCCGCTGGTGGA
TGACTGCACGGGAGTCACCGGCTACCATGAGCAGCTTACCATCCACGGCAAGGACCACGAGAGTGTGTTC
ACCGTGTCCCTGTGGGACTGCGACCGCAAGTTCAGGGTCAAGATCAGAGGCATTGATATCCCCGTCCTGC
CTCGGAACACCGACCTCACAGTTTTTGTAGAGGCAAACATCCAGCATGGGCAACAAGTCCTTTGCCAAAG
GAGAACCAGCCCCAAACCCTTCACAGAGGAGGTGCTGTGGAATGTGTGGCTTGAGTTCAGTATCAAAATC
AAAGACTTGCCCAAAGGGGCTCTACTGAACCTCCAGATCTACTGCGGTAAAGCTCCAGCACTGTCCAGCA
AGGCCTCTGCAGAGTCCCCCAGTTCTGAGTCCAAGGGCAAAGTTCAGCTTCTCTATTATGTGAACCTGCT
GCTGATAGACCACCGTTTCCTCCTGCGCCGTGGAGAATACGTCCTCCACATGTGGCAGATATCTGGGAAG
GGAGAAGACCAAGGAAGCTTCAATGCTGACAAACTCACGTCTGCAACTAACCCAGACAAGGAGAACTCAA
TGTCCATCTCCATTCTTCTGGACAATTACTGCCACCCGATAGCCCTGCCTAAGCATCAGCCCACCCCTGA
CCCGGAAGGGGACCGGGTTTGAGCAGAAATGCCCAACCAGCTTCGCAAGCAATTGGAGGCGATCATAGCC
ACTGATCCACTTAACCCTCTCACAGCAGAGGACAAAGAATTGCTCTGGCATTTTAGATACGAAAGCCTTA
AGCACCCAAAAGCATATCCTAAGCTATTTAGTTCAGTGAAATGGGGACAGCAAGAAATTGTGGCCAAAAC
ATACCAATTGTTGGCCAGAAGGGAAGTCTGGGATCAAAGTGCTTTGGATGTTGGGTTAACAATGCAGCTC
CTGGACTGCAACTTCTCAGATGAAAATGTAAGAGCCATTGCAGTTCAGAAACTGGAGAGCTTGGAGGACG
ATGATGTTCTGCATTACCTTCTACAATTGGTCCAGGCTGTGAAATTTGAACCATACCATGATAGCGCCCT
TGCCAGATTTCTGCTGAAGCGTGGTTTAAGAAACAAAAGAATTGGTCACTTTTTGTTTTGGTTCTTGAGA
AGTGAGATAGCCCAGTCCAGACACTATCAGCAGAGGTTCGCTGTGATTCTGGAAGCCTATCTGAGGGGCT
GTGGCACAGCCATGCTGCACGACTTTACCCAACAAGTCCAAGTAATCGAGATGTTACAAAAAGTCACCCT
TGATATTAAATCGCTCTCTGCTGAAAAGTATGACGTCAGTTCCCAAGTTATTTCACAACTTAAACAAAAG
CTTGAAAACCTGCAGAATTCTCAACTCCCCGAAAGCTTTAGAGTTCCATATGATCCTGGACTGAAAGCAG
GAGCGCTGGCAATTGAAAAATGTAAAGTAATGGCCTCCAAGAAAAAACCACTATGGCTTGAGTTTAAATG
TGCCGATCCTACAGCCCTATCAAATGAAACAATTGGAATTATCTTTAAACATGGTGATGATCTGCGCCAA
GACATGCTTATTTTACAGATTCTACGAATCATGGAGTCTATTTGGGAGACTGAATCTTTGGATCTATGCC
TCCTGCCATATGGTTGCATTTCAACTGGTGACAAAATAGGAATGATCGAGATTGTGAAAGACGCCACGAC
AATTGCCAAAATTCAGCAAAGCACAGTGGGCAACACGGGAGCATTTAAAGATGAAGTCCTGAATCACTGG
CTCAAAGAAAAATCCCCTACTGAAGAAAAGTTTCAGGCAGCAGTGGAGAGATTTGTTTATTCCTGTGCAG
GCTACTGTGTGGCAACCTTTGTTCTTGGAATAGGCGACAGACACAATGACAATATTATGATCACCGAGAC
AGGAAACCTATTTCATATTGACTTCGGGCACATTCTTGGGAATTACAAAAGTTTCCTGGGCATTAATAAA
GAGAGAGTGCCATTTGTGCTAACCCCTGACTTCCTCTTTGTGATGGGAACTTCTGGAAAGAAGACAAGCC
CACACTTCCAGAAATTTCAGGACATCTGTGTTAAGGCTTATCTAGCCCTTCGTCATCACACAAACCTACT
GATCATCCTGTTCTCCATGATGCTGATGACAGGAATGCCCCAGTTAACAAGCAAAGAAGACATTGAATAT
ATCCGGGATGCCCTCACAGTGGGGAAAAATGAGGAGGATGCTAAAAAGTATTTTCTTGATCAGATCGAAG
TTTGCAGAGACAAAGGATGGACTGTGCAGTTTAATTGGTTTCTACATCTTGTTCTTGGCATCAAACAAGG
AGAGAAACATTCAGCCTAA
